Addgene plasmid #234533: pJPC063
Purpose: TRV2 expressing Int13
Depositing lab: Daniel Voytas. Depositing organization: University of Minnesota. Publication: Viral delivery of recombinases activates heritable genetic switches in plants. Chamness JC, Cody JP, Cruz AJ, Voytas DF. Plant Physiol. 2025 Mar 1;197(3):kiaf073. doi: 10.1093/plphys/kiaf073. Epub 2025 Feb 21. PubMed 40111273.
Backbone
  Vector backbone: pEE083
  Vector type: Plant Expression ; Recombinase
Growth in bacteria
  Bacterial resistance: Kanamycin, 50 μg/mL
  Growth temperature: 37°C
  Growth strain: DH5alpha
  Copy number: High Copy
Gene/Insert
  Gene/Insert name: Integrase 13 recombinase (alt name: Tobaco Rattle Virus components)
  Species: Acinetobacter baumannii
  Promoter: CaMV 35S
  Cloning method: Golden Gate
  Sequencing primers: 5′ 35S promoter
Terms and licenses: Academic/Nonprofit Terms; Industry Terms: Not Available to Industry
How to cite: pJPC063 was a gift from Daniel Voytas (Addgene plasmid # 234533 ; http://n2t.net/addgene:234533 ; RRID:Addgene_234533)
