[The description below was written by a language model from this plasmid's Addgene catalogue record and pLannotate feature annotations shown in this document.]
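Description:
pJPC063 is a binary T-DNA plasmid that carries an infectious cDNA clone of Tobacco rattle virus RNA2 (TRV2) engineered to express the serine recombinase Integrase 13 (Int13), whose source species the record lists as Acinetobacter baumannii. It was assembled by Golden Gate cloning in the pEE083 backbone and is about 12 kb. The plasmid shuttles between hosts. A high-copy ColE1/pUC-type origin (with a pBR322 bom region) supports propagation in E. coli. The pVS1 oriV, together with RepA and the StaA stability protein, allows stable maintenance in Agrobacterium. Selection in bacteria is by kanamycin, conferred by an aphA-3 type aminoglycoside phosphotransferase gene.

Between the nopaline-type left and right T-DNA borders, an enhanced CaMV 35S promoter with a duplicated enhancer drives transcription of the viral RNA2 cDNA. The annotated viral elements include the TRV coat protein gene and the 3′ tRNA-like structure pseudoknot. A hammerhead ribozyme follows immediately and would cleave the transcript to give an authentic viral 3′ end, ahead of the NOS terminator. The roughly 2 kb stretch between the coat protein and the 3′ viral elements is mostly unannotated apart from a short phage-protein homology hit. It presumably holds the Int13 coding sequence, though the feature table does not label it, and it does not identify any subgenomic promoter driving it.

After agroinfiltration the transcript launches a replicating viral RNA. A TRV2 vector normally needs a companion TRV1 construct for replication and movement, which this plasmid does not supply. According to the associated work, such vectors deliver recombinases systemically in plants to flip or excise integrase target sites and so activate heritable genetic switches.
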