Features (pLannotate 1.2.2; 19 found; start..end, strand, type, name):
      1..25      +  misc_feature   LB T-DNA repeat: left border repeat from nopaline C58 T-DNA
    128..148     -  misc_feature   MCS (fragment): pUC18/19 multiple cloning site
    223..897     +  promoter       CaMV 35S promoter (enhanced): cauliflower mosaic virus 35S promoter with a duplicated enhancer region
   1457..2068    +  CDS            CP: CAPSD_TRVPP - Experimental evidence at protein level: Swiss-Prot protein existence level 1. Capsid protein self-assembles to form rod-shaped virions about 22 nm in diameter with a central canal enclosing the viral genomic RNA. From Tobacco rattle virus (isolate PpK20) (TRV).
   2419..2637    +  CDS            YIM3_BPPH1 (fragment): Protein inferred from homology: Swiss-Prot protein existence level 3. From Bacillus phage phi105 (Bacteriophage phi-105).
   4223..4262    +  ncRNA          TLS-PK6: Accession: RF01101 - Pseudoknot of tRNA-like structure
   4258..4313    +  ncRNA          Hammerhead 3: Accession: RF00008 - Hammerhead ribozyme (type III)
   4323..4341    +  CDS            9xHis (fragment): 9xHis affinity tag
   4376..4628    +  terminator     NOS terminator: nopaline synthase terminator and poly(A) signal
   4650..4674    +  misc_feature   RB T-DNA repeat: right border repeat from nopaline C58 T-DNA
   5014..5415    +  CDS            Y4CG_SINFN (fragment): Protein inferred from homology: Swiss-Prot protein existence level 3. From Sinorhizobium fredii (strain NBRC 101917 / NGR234).
   5975..6604    +  CDS            pVS1 StaA: stability protein from the Pseudomonas plasmid pVS1 (Heeb et al., 2000)
   7033..8106    +  CDS            pVS1 RepA: replication protein from the Pseudomonas plasmid pVS1 (Heeb et al., 2000)
   8172..8366    +  rep_origin     pVS1 oriV: origin of replication for the Pseudomonas plasmid pVS1 (Heeb et al., 2000)
   8569..8608    +  CDS            rop (fragment): Rop protein, which maintains plasmids at low copy number; rop
   8710..8850    +  misc_feature   bom: basis of mobility region from pBR322
   9036..9624    -  rep_origin     ori: high-copy-number ColE1/pMB1/pBR322/pUC origin of replication
   9732..9801    -  ncRNA          RNA-OUT: Accession: RF00240 - RNA-OUT
  10758..11552   -  CDS            KanR: aminoglycoside phosphotransferase; aphA-3; confers resistance to kanamycin
>Addgene plasmid #234533 | pJPC063 | addgene full sequence | sequence record 469145 | Addgene NGS Result
TGGCAGGATATATTGTGGTGTAAACAAATTGACGCTTAGACAACTTAATAACACATTGCGGACGTTTTTA
ATGTACTGAATTAACGCCGAATTAATTCCTAGGCCACCATGTTGGGCCCGGCGCGCCAAGCTTGCATGCC
TGCAGGTCAACATGGTGGAGCACGACACTCTCGTCTACTCCAAGAATATCAAAGATACAGTCTCAGAAGA
CCAGAGGGCTATTGAGACTTTTCAACAAAGGGTAATATCGGGAAACCTCCTCGGATTCCATTGCCCAGCT
ATCTGTCACTTCATCGAAAGGACAGTAGAAAAGGAAGATGGCTTCTACAAATGCCATCATTGCGATAAAG
GAAAGGCTATCGTTCAAGATGCCTCTACCGACAGTGGTCCCAAAGATGGACCCCCACCCACGAGGAACAT
CGTGGAAAAAGAAGACGTTCCAACCACGTCTTCAAAGCAAGTGGATTGATGTGATGGTCAACATGGTGGA
GCACGACACTCTCGTCTACTCCAAGAATATCAAAGATACAGTCTCAGAAGACCAGAGGGCTATTGAGACT
TTTCAACAAAGGGTAATATCGGGAAACCTCCTCGGATTCCATTGCCCAGCTATCTGTCACTTCATCGAAA
GGACAGTAGAAAAGGAAGATGGCTTCTACAAATGCCATCATTGCGATAAAGGAAAGGCTATCGTTCAAGA
TGCCTCTACCGACAGTGGTCCCAAAGATGGACCCCCACCCACGAGGAACATCGTGGAAAAAGAAGACGTT
CCAACCACGTCTTCAAAGCAAGTGGATTGATGTGATATCTCCACTGACGTAAGGGATGACGCACAATCCC
ACTATCCTTCGCAAGACCCTTCCTCTATATAAGGAAGTTCATTTCATTTGGAGAGGATAAAACATTGCAC
CTATGGTGTTGCCCTGGCTGGGGTATGTCAGTGATCGCAGTAGAATGTACTAATTGACAAGTTGGAGAAT
ACGGTAGAACGTCCTTATCCAACACAGCCTTTATCCCTCTCCCTGACGAGGTTTTTGTCAGTGTAATATT
TCTTTTTGAACTATCCAGCTTAGTACCGTACGGGAAAGTGACTGGTGTGCTTATCTTTGAAATGTTACTT
TGGGTTTCGGTTCTTTAGGTTAGTAAGAAAGCACTTGTCTTCTCATACAAAGGAAAACCTGAGACGTATC
GCTTACGAAAGTAGCAATGAAAGAAAGGTGGTGGTTTTAATCGCTACCGCAAAAACGATGGGGTCGTTTT
AATTAACTTCTCCTACGCAAGCGTCTAAACGGACGTTGGGGTTTTGCTAGTTTCTTTAGAGAAAACTAGC
TAAGTCTTTAATGTTATCATTAGAGATGGCATAAATATAATACTTGTGTCTGCTGATAAGATCATTTTAA
TTTGGACGATTAGACTTGTTGAACTACAGGTTACTGAATCACTTGCGCTAATCAACATGGGAGATATGTA
CGATGAATCATTTGACAAGTCGGGCGGTCCTGCTGACTTGATGGACGATTCTTGGGTGGAATCAGTTTCG
TGGAAAGATCTGTTGAAGAAGTTACACAGCATAAAATTTGCACTACAGTCTGGTAGAGATGAGATCACTG
GGTTACTAGCGGCACTGAATAGACAGTGTCCTTATTCACCATATGAGCAGTTTCCAGATAAGAAGGTGTA
TTTCCTTTTAGACTCACGGGCTAACAGTGCTCTTGGTGTGATTCAGAACGCTTCAGCGTTCAAGAGACGA
GCTGATGAGAAGAATGCAGTGGCGGGTGTTACAAATATTCCTGCGAATCCAAACACAACGGTTACGACGA
ACCAAGGGAGTACTACTACTACCAAGGCGAACACTGGCTCGACTTTGGAAGAAGACTTGTACACTTATTA
CAAATTCGATGATGCCTCTACAGCTTTCCACAAATCTCTAACTTCGTTAGAGAACATGGAGTTGAAGAGT
TATTACCGAAGGAACTTTGAGAAAGTATTCGGGATTAAGTTTGGTGGAGCAGCTGCTAGTTCATCTGCAC
CGCCTCCAGCGAGTGGAGGTCCGATACGTCCTAATCCCTAGGGATTTAAGGACGTGAACTCTGTTGAGAT
CTCTGTGAAATTCAGAGGGTGGGTGATACCATATTCACTGATGCCATTAGCGACATCTAAATAGGGCTAA
TTGTGACTAATTTGAGGGAATTTCCTTTACCATTGACGTCAGTGTCGTTGGTAGCATTTGAGTTTCGGAG
CATCTTGTTCTGGGGTTTCACACTATCTTTAGAGAAAGTGTTAAGTTAATTAAGTTATCTTAATTAAGAG
CATAATTATACTGATTTGTCTCTCGTTGATAGAGTCTATCATTCTGTTACTAAAAATTTGACAACTCGGT
TTGCTGACCTACTGGTTACTGTATCACTTACCCGAGTTAACGAGTCTAGAAACATGGCCGTGGGTATCTA
TATTCGTGTTAGCACCCAAGAACAGGCAAGCGAAGGTCATAGCATTGAAAGCCAGAAAAAAAAGCTGGCG
AGCTATTGTGAAATTCAGGGTTGGGATGATTATCGCTTCTATATTGAAGAAGGCATCAGCGGCAAAAATA
CCAATCGTCCGAAACTGAAACTGCTGATGGAACATATCGAAAAGGGCAAAATTAACATCCTGCTGGTTTA
TCGTCTGGATCGTCTGACCCGTAGCGTTATTGATCTGCATAAGCTGCTGAATTTTCTGCAAGAACATGGT
TGTGCATTTAAAAGCGCAACCGAAACCTATGATACCACCACCGCAAATGGTCGTATGAGCATGGGTATTG
TTAGCCTGCTGGCACAGTGGGAAACCGAAAATATGAGCGAACGTATTAAACTGAACCTGGAACACAAAGT
TCTGGTTGAAGGTGAACGTGTTGGTGCAATTCCGTATGGTTTTGATCTGTCCGATGATGAGAAACTGGTG
AAAAATGAAAAAAGCGCCATTCTGCTGGATATGGTTGAACGTGTGGAAAATGGTTGGAGCGTTAATCGCA
TTGTGAATTATCTGAATCTGACCAACAATGACCGTAATTGGAGCCCGAATGGTGTTCTGCGTCTGCTGCG
TAATCCGGCACTGTATGGTGCAACCCGTTGGAATGATAAAATTGCCGAAAATACGCACGAAGGCATTATT
AGCAAAGAACGTTTTAATCGCCTGCAGCAGATTCTGGCAGATCGTAGCATTCATCATCGTCGTGATGTTA
AAGGCACCTATATCTTTCAGGGTGTGCTGCGTTGTCCGGTTTGTGATCAGACCCTGAGCGTGAATCGTTT
TATCAAAAAACGTAAAGATGGCACCGAATATTGTGGTGTGCTGTATCGTTGTCAGCCGTGTATTAAACAG
AATAAATACAATCTGGCCATTGGCGAAGCACGTTTTCTGAAAGCACTGAATGAATATATGAGCACCGTTG
AATTTCAGACCGTTGAAGATGAAGTGATCCCGAAAAAAAGCGAACGTGAAATGCTGGAAAGCCAGCTGCA
GCAAATTGCACGTAAACGTGAAAAATATCAGAAAGCATGGGCAAGCGATCTGATGAGCGACGATGAATTT
GAAAAACTGATGGTTGAAACCCGTGAAACCTACGATGAATGTAAACAGAAACTGGAAAGCTGTGAGGATC
CGATCAAAATCGATGAAACCTATCTGAAAGAAATTGTGTATATGTTTCACCAGACCTTTAACGATCTGGA
AAGCGAAAAACAGAAAGAATTTATCAGCAAGTTCATTCGCACCATTCGCTATACCGTTAAAGAACAGCAG
CCGATTCGTCCGGATAAAAGCAAAACCGGTAAAGGCAAACAGAAGGTGATTATTACCGAGGTGGAATTCT
ACCAGTAAAGTGCCGGGCATGTCCCGAAGACATTAAACTACGGTTCTTTAAGTAGATCCGTGTCTGAAGT
TTTAGGTTCAATTTAAACCTACGAGATTGACATTCTCGACTGATCTTGATTGATCGGTAAGTCTTTTGTA
ATTTAATTTTCTTTTTGATTTTATTTTAAATTGTTATCTGTTTCTGTGTATAGACTGTTTGAGATCGGCG
TTTGGCCGACTCATTGTCTTACCATAGGGGAACGGACTTTGTTTGTGTTGTTATTTTATTTGTATTTTAT
TAAAATTCTCAACGATCTGAAAAAGCCTCGCGGCTAAGAGATTGTTGGGGGGTGAGTAAGTACTTTTAAA
GTGATGATGGTTACAAAGGCAAAAGGGGTAAAACCCCTCGCCTACGTAAGCGTTATTACGCCCGTCTGTA
CTTATATCAGTACACTGACGAGTCCCTAAAGGACGAAACGGGAGAACGCTAGCCACCACCACCACCACCA
CGTGTGAATTACAGGTGACCAGCTCGAATTTCCCCGATCGTTCAAACATTTGGCAATAAAGTTTCTTAAG
ATTGAATCCTGTTGCCGGTCTTGCGATGATTATCATATAATTTCTGTTGAATTACGTTAAGCATGTAATA
ATTAACATGTAATGCATGACGTTATTTATGAGATGGGTTTTTATGATTAGAGTCCCGCAATTATACATTT
AATACGCGATAGAAAACAAAATATAGCGCGCAAACTAGGATAAATTATCGCGCGCGGTGTCATCTATGTT
ACTAGATCGGGAATTAAACTATCAGTGTTTGACAGGATATATTGGCGGGTAAACCTAAGAGAAAAGAGCG
TTTATTAGAATAATCGGATATTTAAAAGGGCGTGAAAAGGTTTATCCGTTCGTCCATTTGTATGTGCATG
CCAACCACAGGGTTCCCCTCGGGATCAAAGTACTTTGATCCAACCCCTCCGCTGCTATAGTGCAGTCGGC
TTCTGACGTTCAGTGCAGCCGTCTTCTGAAAACGACATGTCGCACAAGTCCTAAGTTACGCGACAGGCTG
CCGCCCTGCCCTTTTCCTGGCGTTTTCTTGTCGCGTGTTTTAGTCGCATAAAGTAGAATACTTGCGACTA
GAACCGGAGACATTACGCCATGAACAAGAGCGCCGCCGCTGGCCTGCTGGGCTATGCCCGCGTCAGCACC
GACGACCAGGACTTGACCAACCAACGGGCCGAACTGCACGCGGCCGGCTGCACCAAGCTGTTTTCCGAGA
AGATCACCGGCACCAGGCGCGACCGCCCGGAGCTGGCCAGGATGCTTGACCACCTACGCCCTGGCGACGT
TGTGACAGTGACCAGGCTAGACCGCCTGGCCCGCAGCACCCGCGACCTACTGGACATTGCCGAGCGCATC
CAGGAGGCCGGCGCGGGCCTGCGTAGCCTGGCAGAGCCGTGGGCCGACACCACCACGCCGGCCGGCCGCA
TGGTGTTGACCGTGTTCGCCGGCATTGCCGAGTTCGAGCGTTCCCTAATCATCGACCGCACCCGGAGCGG
GCGCGAGGCCGCCAAGGCCCGAGGCGTGAAGTTTGGCCCCCGCCCTACCCTCACCCCGGCACAGATCGCG
CACGCCCGCGAGCTGATCGACCAGGAAGGCCGCACCGTGAAAGAGGCGGCTGCACTGCTTGGCGTGCATC
GCTCGACCCTGTACCGCGCACTTGAGCGCAGCGAGGAAGTGACGCCCACCGAGGCCAGGCGGCGCGGTGC
CTTCCGTGAGGACGCATTGACCGAGGCCGACGCCCTGGCGGCCGCCGAGAATGAACGCCAAGAGGAACAA
GCATGAAACCGCACCAGGACGGCCAGGACGAACCGTTTTTCATTACCGAAGAGATCGAGGCGGAGATGAT
CGCGGCCGGGTACGTGTTCGAGCCGCCCGCGCACGTCTCAACCGTGCGGCTGCATGAAATCCTGGCCGGT
TTGTCTGATGCCAAGCTGGCGGCCTGGCCGGCCAGCTTGGCCGCTGAAGAAACCGAGCGCCGCCGTCTAA
AAAGGTGATGTGTATTTGAGTAAAACAGCTTGCGTCATGCGGTCGCTGCGTATATGATGCGATGAGTAAA
TAAACAAATACGCAAGGGGAACGCATGAAGGTTATCGCTGTACTTAACCAGAAAGGCGGGTCAGGCAAGA
CGACCATCGCAACCCATCTAGCCCGCGCCCTGCAACTCGCCGGGGCCGATGTTCTGTTAGTCGATTCCGA
TCCCCAGGGCAGTGCCCGCGATTGGGCGGCCGTGCGGGAAGATCAACCGCTAACCGTTGTCGGCATCGAC
CGCCCGACGATTGACCGCGACGTGAAGGCCATCGGCCGGCGCGACTTCGTAGTGATCGACGGAGCGCCCC
AGGCGGCGGACTTGGCTGTGTCCGCGATCAAGGCAGCCGACTTCGTGCTGATTCCGGTGCAGCCAAGCCC
TTACGACATATGGGCCACCGCCGACCTGGTGGAGCTGGTTAAGCAGCGCATTGAGGTCACGGATGGAAGG
CTACAAGCGGCCTTTGTCGTGTCGCGGGCGATCAAAGGCACGCGCATCGGCGGTGAGGTTGCCGAGGCGC
TGGCCGGGTACGAGCTGCCCATTCTTGAGTCCCGTATCACGCAGCGCGTGAGCTACCCAGGCACTGCCGC
CGCCGGCACAACCGTTCTTGAATCAGAACCCGAGGGCGACGCTGCCCGCGAGGTCCAGGCGCTGGCCGCT
GAAATTAAATCAAAACTCATTTGAGTTAATGAGGTAAAGAGAAAATGAGCAAAAGCACAAACACGCTAAG
TGCCGGCCGTCCGAGCGCACGCAGCAGCAAGGCTGCAACGTTGGCCAGCCTGGCAGACACGCCAGCCATG
AAGCGGGTCAACTTTCAGTTGCCGGCGGAGGATCACACCAAGCTGAAGATGTACGCGGTACGCCAAGGCA
AGACCATTACCGAGCTGCTATCTGAATACATCGCGCAGCTACCAGAGTAAATGAGCAAATGAATAAATGA
GTAGATGAATTTTAGCGGCTAAAGGAGGCGGCATGGAAAATCAAGAACAACCAGGCACCGACGCCGTGGA
ATGCCCCATGTGTGGAGGAACGGGCGGTTGGCCAGGCGTAAGCGGCTGGGTTGCCTGCCGGCCCTGCAAT
GGCACTGGAACCCCCAAGCCCGAGGAATCGGCGTGAGCGGTCGCAAACCATCCGGCCCGGTACAAATCGG
CGCGGCGCTGGGTGATGACCTGGTGGAGAAGTTGAAGGCCGCGCAGGCCGCCCAGCGGCAACGCATCGAG
GCAGAAGCACGCCCCGGTGAATCGTGGCAAGCGGCCGCTGATCGAATCCGCAAAGAATCCCGGCAACCGC
CGGCAGCCGGTGCGCCGTCGATTAGGAAGCCGCCCAAGGGCGACGAGCAACCAGATTTTTTCGTTCCGAT
GCTCTATGACGTGGGCACCCGCGATAGTCGCAGCATCATGGACGTGGCCGTTTTCCGTCTGTCGAAGCGT
GACCGACGAGCTGGCGAGGTGATCCGCTACGAGCTTCCAGACGGGCACGTAGAGGTTTCCGCAGGGCCGG
CCGGCATGGCCAGTGTGTGGGATTACGACCTGGTACTGATGGCGGTTTCCCATCTAACCGAATCCATGAA
CCGATACCGGGAAGGGAAGGGAGACAAGCCCGGCCGCGTGTTCCGTCCACACGTTGCGGACGTACTCAAG
TTCTGCCGGCGAGCCGATGGCGGAAAGCAGAAAGACGACCTGGTAGAAACCTGCATTCGGTTAAACACCA
CGCACGTTGCCATGCAGCGTACGAAGAAGGCCAAGAACGGCCGCCTGGTGACGGTATCCGAGGGTGAAGC
CTTGATTAGCCGCTACAAGATCGTAAAGAGCGAAACCGGGCGGCCGGAGTACATCGAGATCGAGCTAGCT
GATTGGATGTACCGCGAGATCACAGAAGGCAAGAACCCGGACGTGCTGACGGTTCACCCCGATTACTTTT
TGATCGATCCCGGCATCGGCCGTTTTCTCTACCGCCTGGCACGCCGCGCCGCAGGCAAGGCAGAAGCCAG
ATGGTTGTTCAAGACGATCTACGAACGCAGTGGCAGCGCCGGAGAGTTCAAGAAGTTCTGTTTCACCGTG
CGCAAGCTGATCGGGTCAAATGACCTGCCGGAGTACGATTTGAAGGAGGAGGCGGGGCAGGCTGGCCCGA
TCCTAGTCATGCGCTACCGCAACCTGATCGAGGGCGAAGCATCCGCCGGTTCCTAATGTACGGAGCAGAT
GCTAGGGCAAATTGCCCTAGCAGGGGAAAAAGGTCGAAAAGGTCTCTTTCCTGTGGATAGCACGTACATT
GGGAACCCAAAGCCGTACATTGGGAACCGGAACCCGTACATTGGGAACCCAAAGCCGTACATTGGGAACC
GGTCACACATGTAAGTGACTGATATAAAAGAGAAAAAAGGCGATTTTTCCGCCTAAAACTCTTTAAAACT
TATTAAAACTCTTAAAACCCGCCTGGCCTGTGCATAACTGTCTGGCCAGCGCACAGCCGAAGAGCTGCAA
AAAGCGCCTACCCTTCGGTCGCTGCGCTCCCTACGCCCCGCCGCTTCGCGTCGGCCTATCGCGGCCGCTG
GCCGCTCAAAAATGGCTGGCCTACGGCCAGGCAATCTACCAGGGCGCGGACAAGCCGCGCCGTCGCCACT
CGACCGCCGGCGCCCACATCAAGGCACCCTGCCTCGCGCGTTTCGGTGATGACGGTGAAAACCTCTGACA
CATGCAGCTCCCGGAGACGGTCACAGCTTGTCTGTAAGCGGATGCCGGGAGCAGACAAGCCCGTCAGGGC
GCGTCAGCGGGTGTTGGCGGGTGTCGGGGCGCAGCCATGACCCAGTCACGTAGCGATAGCGGAGTGTATA
CTGGCTTAACTATGCGGCATCAGAGCAGATTGTACTGAGAGTGCACCATATGCGGTGTGAAATACCGCAC
AGATGCGTAAGGAGAAAATACCGCATCAGGCGCTCTTCCGCTTCCTCGCTCACTGACTCGCTGCGCTCGG
TCGTTCGGCTGCGGCGAGCGGTATCAGCTCACTCAAAGGCGGTAATACGGTTATCCACAGAATCAGGGGA
TAACGCAGGAAAGAACATGTGAGCAAAAGGCCAGCAAAAGGCCAGGAACCGTAAAAAGGCCGCGTTGCTG
GCGTTTTTCCATAGGCTCCGCCCCCCTGACGAGCATCACAAAAATCGACGCTCAAGTCAGAGGTGGCGAA
ACCCGACAGGACTATAAAGATACCAGGCGTTTCCCCCTGGAAGCTCCCTCGTGCGCTCTCCTGTTCCGAC
CCTGCCGCTTACCGGATACCTGTCCGCCTTTCTCCCTTCGGGAAGCGTGGCGCTTTCTCATAGCTCACGC
TGTAGGTATCTCAGTTCGGTGTAGGTCGTTCGCTCCAAGCTGGGCTGTGTGCACGAACCCCCCGTTCAGC
CCGACCGCTGCGCCTTATCCGGTAACTATCGTCTTGAGTCCAACCCGGTAAGACACGACTTATCGCCACT
GGCAGCAGCCACTGGTAACAGGATTAGCAGAGCGAGGTATGTAGGCGGTGCTACAGAGTTCTTGAAGTGG
TGGCCTAACTACGGCTACACTAGAAGGACAGTATTTGGTATCTGCGCTCTGCTGAAGCCAGTTACCTTCG
GAAAAAGAGTTGGTAGCTCTTGATCCGGCAAACAAACCACCGCTGGTAGCGGTGGTTTTTTTGTTTGCAA
GCAGCAGATTACGCGCAGAAAAAAAGGATCTCAAGAAGATCCTTTGATCTTTTCTACGGGGTCTGACGCT
CAGTGGAACGAAAACTCACGTTAAGGGCTGATGAATCCCCTAATGATTTTTATCAAAATCATTAAGTTAA
GGTAGATACACATCTTGTCATATGATCAAATGGTTTCGCCAAAAATCAATAATCAGACAACAAAATGTGC
GAACTCGATATTTTACACGACTCTCTTTACCAATTCTGCCCCGAATTACACTTAAAACGACTCAACAGCT
TAACGTTGGCTTGCCACGCCTTACTTGACTGTAAAACTCTCACTCTTACCGAACTTGGCCGTAACCTGCC
AACCAAAGCGAGAACAAAACATAACATCAAACGAATCGACCGATTGTTAGGTAATCGTCACCTCCACAAA
GAGCGACTCGCTGTATACCGTTGGCATGCTAGCTTTATCTGTTCGGGCAATACGATGCCCATTGTACTTG
TTGACTGGTCTGATATCCGTGAGCAAAAACGGCTTATGGTATTGCGAGCTTCAGTCGCACTACACGGTCG
TTCTGTTACTCTTTATGAGAAAGCGTTCCCGCTTTCAGAGCAATGTTCAAAGAAAGCTCATGACCAATTT
CTAGCCGACCTTGCGAGCATTCTACCGAGTAACACCACACCGCTCATTGTCAGTGATGCTGGCTTTAAAG
TGCCATGGATTCTAGCAACTAACTTACCTGTTGAAATTCGAACACCCAAACAACTTGTTAATATCTATTC
GAAGCGAATGCAGATTGAAGAAACCTTCCGAGACTTGAAAAGTCCTGCCTACGGACTAGGCCTACGCCAT
AGCCGAACGAGCAGCTCAGAGCGTTTTGATATCATGCTGCTAATCGCCCTGATGCTTCAACTAACATGTT
GGCTTGCGGGCGTTCATGCTCAGAAACAAGGTTGGGACAAGCACTTCCAGGCTAACACAGTCAGAAATCG
AAACGTACTCTCAACAGTTCGCTTAGGCATGGAAGTTTTGCGGCATTCTGGCTACACAATAACAAGGGAA
GACTCACTCGTGGCTGCAACCCTGCTTACTCAAAATCTATTCACACATGGTTACGTTTTGGGGAAATTAT
GAGGGGATCTCTCAGCGTTAAGGGATTTTGGTCATGCATTCTAGGTACTAAAACAATTCATCCAGTAAAA
TATAATATTTTATTTTCTCCCAATCAGGCTTGATCCCCAGTAAGTCAAAAAATAGCTCGACATACTGTTC
TTCCCCGATATCCTCCCTGATCGACCGGACGCAGAAGGCAATGTCATACCACTTGTCCGCCCTGCCGCTT
CTCCCAAGATCAATAAAGCCACTTACTTTGCCATCTTTCACAAAGATGTTGCTGTCTCCCAGGTCGCCGT
GGGAAAAGACAAGTTCCTCTTCGGGCTTTTCCGTCTTTAAAAAATCATACAGCTCGCGCGGATCTTTAAA
TGGAGTGTCTTCTTCCCAGTTTTCGCAATCCACATCGGCCAGATCGTTATTCAGTAAGTAATCCAATTCG
GCTAAGCGGCTGTCTAAGCTATTCGTATAGGGACAATCCGATATGTCGATGGAGTGAAAGAGCCTGATGC
ACTCCGCATACAGCTCGATAATCTTTTCAGGGCTTTGTTCATCTTCATACTCTTCCGAGCAAAGGACGCC
ATCGGCCTCACTCATGAGCAGATTGCTCCAGCCATCATGCCGTTCAAAGTGCAGGACCTTTGGAACAGGC
AGCTTTCCTTCCAGCCATAGCATCATGTCCTTTTCCCGTTCCACATCATAGGTGGTCCCTTTATACCGGC
TGTCCGTCATTTTTAAATATAGGTTTTCATTTTCTCCCACCAGCTTATATACCTTAGCAGGAGACATTCC
TTCCGTATCTTTTACGCAGCGGTATTTTTCGATCAGTTTTTTCAATTCCGGTGATATTCTCATTTTAGCC
ATTTATTATTTCCTTCCTCTTTTCTACAGTATTTAAAGATACCCCAAGAAGCTAATTATAACAAGACGAA
CTCCAATTCACTGTTCCTTGCATTCTAAAACCTTAAATACCAGAAAACAGCTTTTTCAAAGTTGTTTTCA
AAGTTGGCGTATAACATAGTATCGACGGAGCCGATTTTGAAACCGCGGTGATCACAGGCAGCAACGCTCT
GTCATCGTTACAATCAACATGCTACCCTCCGCGAGATCATCCGTGTTTCAAACCCGGCAGCTTAGTTGCC
GTTCTTCCGAATAGCATCGGTAACATGAGCAAAGTCTGCCGCCTTACAACGGCTCTCCCGCTGACGCCGT
CCCGGACTGATGGGCTGCCTGTATCGAGTGGTGATTTTGTGCCGAGCTGCCGGTCGGGGAGCTGTTGGCT
GGCTGG
